Addgene plasmid #32480: CAG::PSAML141F,Y115F:GlyR-IRES-GFP
Purpose: Expresses PSAM-GlyR (L141F,Y115F) neuronal inhibitor, with IRES-EGFP marker
Depositing lab: Scott Sternson. Depositing organization: HHMI, Janelia Research Campus. Publication: Chemical and genetic engineering of selective ion channel-ligand interactions. Magnus CJ, Lee PH, Atasoy D, Su HH, Looger LL, Sternson SM. Science. 2011 Sep 2;333(6047):1292-6. 10.1126/science.1206606 PubMed 21885782.
Backbone
  Vector backbone: pCAGGS- IRES-GFP
  Backbone size w/o insert (bp): 7200
  Modifications to backbone: WPRE (Woodchuck hepatitis virus posttranscriptional regulatory element) before polyA sequence
  Vector type: Mammalian Expression
Growth in bacteria
  Bacterial resistance: Ampicillin, 100 μg/mL
  Growth temperature: 37°C
  Growth strain: DH5alpha
  Copy number: High Copy
Gene/Insert
  Gene/Insert name: PSAML141F,Y115F-GlyR
  Species: H. sapiens (human)
  Insert size (bp): 1295
  Promoter: CAG
  Tag / fusion protein: IRES-GFP (C terminal on backbone)
  Cloning method: Restriction Enzyme; 5′ cloning site NheI (not destroyed); 3′ cloning site NotI (not destroyed)
  Sequencing primers: 5′ CTGCTAACCATGTTCATGC; 3′ GAAGACTCTTGCGTTTCTG
Terms and licenses: Academic/Nonprofit Terms; Industry Terms: Not Available to Industry
Depositor comments: Note on the difference between PSAMY115F,L141F:GlyR and PSAML141F:GlyR silencers: In Magnus et al, the PSAMY115F,L141F-GlyR channel was emphasized for silencing because this channel has the lowest acetylcholine responsiveness. However, PSAML141F-GlyR constructs, lacking the Y115F mutation, already have low ACh potency. The Y115F mutation also slightly increases the EC50 for the activator ligand, PSEM89S. Since PSAML141F-GlyR constructs already have very low acetylcholine potency, in many cases it may not be worth the slight reduction in PSEM potency. We have made both constructs available for researchers who may find that they have different requirements with respect to acetylcholine responsiveness.
How to cite: CAG::PSAML141F,Y115F:GlyR-IRES-GFP was a gift from Scott Sternson (Addgene plasmid # 32480 ; http://n2t.net/addgene:32480 ; RRID:Addgene_32480)
