[The description below was written by a language model from this plasmid's Addgene catalogue record and pLannotate feature annotations shown in this document.]
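Description:
CAG::PSAML141F,Y115F:GlyR-IRES-GFP is a mammalian expression plasmid of about 8.5 kb built on a pCAGGS-IRES-GFP backbone. It is propagated in E. coli through a high-copy ColE1/pUC-type origin and selected with ampicillin via the β-lactamase gene. An SV40 origin is also annotated, which would permit episomal replication in cells supplying large T antigen. Transcription is driven by the composite CAG promoter, annotated here as the CMV immediate-early enhancer, the chicken β-actin promoter and a chimeric β-actin/β-globin intron, giving strong, broadly active expression.

The insert, cloned between NheI and NotI, encodes PSAM(L141F,Y115F)-GlyR, a chemogenetic chimeric ion channel listed as human in origin. A pharmacologically selective actuator module carrying the two point mutations is joined to the ion pore domain of the glycine receptor. The feature table recognises only the glycine receptor α1-like portion, so the ligand-binding region upstream of it is unannotated. Because the glycine receptor pore conducts chloride, opening of the channel by its cognate synthetic ligand (PSEM89S, per the depositor) suppresses neuronal excitability. Downstream, an EMCV IRES allows EGFP to be translated from the same transcript as a separate protein, marking expressing cells. A WPRE added ahead of the polyadenylation sequences (bGH and rabbit β-globin signals are both annotated) enhances transcript stability and expression.

The depositor notes that the double mutant has the lowest acetylcholine responsiveness, at the cost of a slightly higher EC50 for PSEM89S than the L141F-only version. That version is offered as an alternative. The construct is used for ligand-controlled neuronal silencing.
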