Features (pLannotate 1.2.2; 25 found; start..end, strand, type, name):
      4..383     +  enhancer       CMV enhancer: human cytomegalovirus immediate early enhancer
    386..661     +  promoter       chicken β-actin promoter: No description available
    662..1670    +  intron         chimeric intron: chimera between introns from chicken β-actin and rabbit β-globin
   1724..1740    +  misc_feature   MCS (fragment): multiple cloning site
   2012..3082    +  CDS            GLRA1 (fragment): GLRA1_BOVIN - Experimental evidence at protein level: Swiss-Prot protein existence level 1. Glycine receptors are ligand-gated chloride channels. Channel opening is triggered by extracellular glycine. Channel opening is also triggered by taurine and beta-alanine. Channel characteristics depend on the subunit composition; heteropentameric channels are activated by lower glycine levels and display faster desensitization (By similarity). Plays an important role in the down-regulation of neuronal excitability (PubMed:11178872). Contributes to the generation of inhibitory postsynaptic currents. Cha
   3100..3120    -  promoter       chicken β-actin promoter (fragment): contains a 21-bp deletion relative to the standard chicken β-actin promoter
   3118..3703    +  misc_feature   IRES2: internal ribosome entry site (IRES) of the encephalomyocarditis virus (EMCV)
   3715..4432    +  CDS            mEGFP (fragment): enhanced GFP with monomerizing A206K mutation (Zacharias et al., 2002) mammalian codon-optimized
   4477..4609    +  intron         chimeric intron: chimera between introns from human β-globin and immunoglobulin heavy chain genes
   4618..5206    +  misc_feature   WPRE: woodchuck hepatitis virus posttranscriptional regulatory element
   5210..5226    +  misc_feature   MCS (fragment): pUC18/19 multiple cloning site
   5239..5350    +  polyA_signal   bGH poly(A) signal: bovine growth hormone polyadenylation signal
   5500..5571    +  CDS            HBB (fragment): HBB_PONPY - Experimental evidence at transcript level: Swiss-Prot protein existence level 2. Involved in oxygen transport from the lung to the various peripheral tissues. From Pongo pygmaeus (Bornean orangutan).
   5642..5697    +  polyA_signal   β-globin poly(A) signal: rabbit β-globin polyadenylation signal (Gil and Proudfoot, 1987)
   6080..6096    -  protein_bind   lac operator: The lac repressor binds to the lac operator to inhibit transcription in E. coli. This inhibition can be relieved by adding lactose or isopropyl-β-D-thiogalactopyranoside (IPTG). lac repressor encoded by lacI
   6104..6134    -  promoter       lac promoter: promoter for the E. coli lac operon
   6149..6170    -  protein_bind   CAP binding site: CAP binding activates transcription in the presence of cAMP. E. coli catabolite activator protein
   6183..6222    -  CDS            lacI (fragment): lac repressor; lacI; The lac repressor binds to the lac operator to inhibit transcription in E. coli. This inhibition can be relieved by adding lactose or isopropyl-β-D-thiogalactopyranoside (IPTG).
   6229..6251    +  promoter       SV40 promoter (fragment): SV40 enhancer and early promoter
   6275..6410    +  rep_origin     SV40 ori: SV40 origin of replication
   6430..6564    +  polyA_signal   SV40 poly(A) signal: SV40 polyadenylation signal
   6566..6620    -  CDS            lacI (fragment): lac repressor; lacI; The lac repressor binds to the lac operator to inhibit transcription in E. coli. This inhibition can be relieved by adding lactose or isopropyl-β-D-thiogalactopyranoside (IPTG).
   6803..7391    -  rep_origin     ori: high-copy-number ColE1/pMB1/pBR322/pUC origin of replication
   7562..8422    -  CDS            AmpR: β-lactamase; bla; confers resistance to ampicillin, carbenicillin, and related antibiotics
   8423..8527    -  promoter       AmpR promoter: bla
>Addgene plasmid #32480 | CAG::PSAML141F,Y115F:GlyR-IRES-GFP | depositor full sequence | sequence record 45603 | CAG::PSAML141F,Y115F:GlyR-IRES-GFP sequence 8553 bps
GTCGACATTGATTATTGACTAGTTATTAATAGTAATCAATTACGGGGTCATTAGTTCATAGCCCATATAT
GGAGTTCCGCGTTACATAACTTACGGTAAATGGCCCGCCTGGCTGACCGCCCAACGACCCCCGCCCATTG
ACGTCAATAATGACGTATGTTCCCATAGTAACGCCAATAGGGACTTTCCATTGACGTCAATGGGTGGACT
ATTTACGGTAAACTGCCCACTTGGCAGTACATCAAGTGTATCATATGCCAAGTACGCCCCCTATTGACGT
CAATGACGGTAAATGGCCCGCCTGGCATTATGCCCAGTACATGACCTTATGGGACTTTCCTACTTGGCAG
TACATCTACGTATTAGTCATCGCTATTACCATGGGTCGAGGTGAGCCCCACGTTCTGCTTCACTCTCCCC
ATCTCCCCCCCCTCCCCACCCCCAATTTTGTATTTATTTATTTTTTAATTATTTTGTGCAGCGATGGGGG
CGGGGGGGGGGGGGGCGCGCGCCAGGCGGGGCGGGGCGGGGGCGAGGGCGGGGCGGGGCGAGGCGGAGAG
GTGCGGCGGCAGCCAATCAGAGCGGCGCGCTCCGAAAGTTTCCTTTTATGGCGAGGCGGCGGCGGCGGCG
GCCCTATAAAAAGCGAAGCGCGCGGCGGGCGGGAGTCGCTGCGTTGCCTTCGCCCCGTGCCCCGCTCCGC
GCCGCCTCGCGCCGCCCGCCCCGGCTCTGACTGACCGCGTTACTCCCACAGGTGAGCGGGCGGGACGGCC
CTTCTCCTCCGGGCTGTAATTAGCGCTTGGTTTAATGACGGCTCGTTTCTTTTCTGTGGCTGCGTGAAAG
CCTTAAAGGGCTCCGGGAGGGCCCTTTGTGCGGGGGGGAGCGGCTCGGGGGGTGCGTGCGTGTGTGTGTG
CGTGGGGAGCGCCGCGTGCGGCCCGCGCTGCCCGGCGGCTGTGAGCGCTGCGGGCGCGGCGCGGGGCTTT
GTGCGCTCCGCGTGTGCGCGAGGGGAGCGCGGCCGGGGGCGGTGCCCCGCGGTGCGGGGGGGCTGCGAGG
GGAACAAAGGCTGCGTGCGGGGTGTGTGCGTGGGGGGGTGAGCAGGGGGTGTGGGCGCGGCGGTCGGGCT
GTAACCCCCCCCTGCACCCCCCTCCCCGAGTTGCTGAGCACGGCCCGGCTTCGGGTGCGGGGCTCCGTGC
GGGGCGTGGCGCGGGGCTCGCCGTGCCGGGCGGGGGGTGGCGGCAGGTGGGGGTGCCGGGCGGGGCGGGG
CCGCCTCGGGCCGGGGAGGGCTCGGGGGAGGGGCGCGGCGGCCCCGGAGCGCCGGCGGCTGTCGAGGCGC
GGCGAGCCGCAGCCATTGCCTTTTATGGTAATCGTGCGAGAGGGCGCAGGGACTTCCTTTGTCCCAAATC
TGGCGGAGCCGAAATCTGGGAGGCGCCGCCGCACCCCCTCTAGCGGGCGCGGGCGAAGCGGTGCGGCGCC
GGCAGGAAGGAAATGGGCGGGGAGGGCCTTCGTGCGTCGCCGCGCCGCCGTCCCCTTCTCCATCTCCAGC
CTCGGGGCTGCCGCAGGGGGACGGCTGCCTTCGGGGGGGACGGGGCAGGGCGGGGTTCGGCTTCTGGCGT
GTGACCGGCGGCTCTAGAGCCTCTGCTAACCATGTTCATGCCTTCTTCTTTTTCCTACAGCTCCTGGGCA
ACGTGCTGGTTGTTGTGCTGTCTCATCATTTTGGCAAAGAATTCGGTACCGCGGGCCCGGCGCGCCAGCT
GGATATCTCCGGACCCGGGCTAGCAAGCTTGAATTCACCATGCGCTGTTCTCCAGGCGGCGTGTGGCTCG
CCCTGGCTGCTTCCCTTCTGCACGTTAGCCTGCAGGGTGAGTTCCAGCGCAAACTGTATAAGGAGCTTGT
TAAGAATTATAACCCCCTGGAGCGGCCGGTCGCAAATGATTCCCAGCCACTGACAGTGTACTTCAGCCTC
TCCTTGCTGCAGATCATGGACGTGGATGAAAAGAACCAGGTGCTGACCACTAATATTTGGTTGCAGATGT
CCTGGACCGATCACTACTTGCAGTGGAATGTGAGCGAATACCCAGGTGTAAAGACTGTAAGATTCCCTGA
CGGCCAAATCTGGAAACCAGATATCCTGCTGTTCAACAGCGCAGACGAAAGGTTTGATGCAACATTTCAC
ACCAACGTGTTGGTCAATTCTTCAGGCCACTGCCAGTACTTCCCCCCTGGAATCTTCAAGTCCTCATGCT
ATATCGACGTCCGCTGGTTTCCCTTCGACGTCCAGCACTGCAAACTCAAATTCGGGAGCTGGAGCTACGG
CGGATGGAGCCTGGATCTGCAAATGCAGGAGGCTGACATCTCTGGTTACATCCCGAATGGGGAGTGGGAC
CTTGTGGGAATCCCCGGTAAAAGAAGCGAGCGATTTTATGAATGCTGCAAAGAGCCCTACCCAGATGTCA
CCTTCACAGTGACCATGCGGAGACGCATGGGTTATTATCTGATCCAAATGTATATCCCAAGCTTGCTTAT
AGTGATTTTGTCATGGATCTCCTTCTGGATTAATATGGACGCCGCTCCAGCTAGGGTCGGACTGGGCATC
ACCACAGTGCTGACAATGACTACTCAGAGCTCAGGCAGCCGAGCCAGCTTGCCCAAGGTTTCTTACGTGA
AGGCCATCGATATCTGGATGGCTGTCTGCCTTCTGTTTGTCTTCAGCGCACTGCTGGAATACGCCGCTGT
CAATTTTGTGTCTCGACAGCATAAAGAGCTGTTGCGGTTCAGAAGAAAACGACGCCACCACAAAGAGGAT
GAGGCAGGAGAAGGACGCTTCAACTTTAGCGCCTATGGTATGGGACCTGCTTGCCTCCAGGCTAAAGACG
GAATTTCCGTGAAGGGAGCCAACAATAGCAACACAACCAACCCACCCCCTGCTCCATCTAAGAGCCCGGA
GGAAATGCGCAAACTCTTTATTCAGAGAGCGAAAAAGATCGACAAAATCTCCCGGATCGGATTCCCCATG
GCTTTCCTGATTTTCAACATGTTTTATTGGATCATCTACAAGATTGTGCGAAGGGAGGACGTACACAACC
AGTAAGCGGCCGCAATTCCCCCCGCCCCCCCCCCCCCCCCCTCTCCCTCCCCCCCCCCTAACGTTACTGG
CCGAAGCCGCTTGGAATAAGGCCGGTGTGCGTTTGTCTATATGTTATTTTCCACCATATTGCCGTCTTTT
GGCAATGTGAGGGCCCGGAAACCTGGCCCTGTCTTCTTGACGAGCATTCCTAGGGGTCTTTCCCCTCTCG
CCAAAGGAATGCAAGGTCTGTTGAATGTCGTGAAGGAAGCAGTTCCTCTGGAAGCTTCTTGAAGACAAAC
AACGTCTGTAGCGACCCTTTGCAGGCAGCGGAACCCCCCACCTGGCGACAGGTGCCTCTGCGGCCAAAAG
CCACGTGTATAAGATACACCTGCAAAGGCGGCACAACCCCAGTGCCACGTTGTGAGTTGGATAGTTGTGG
AAAGAGTCAAATGGCTCTCCTAAGCGTATTCAACAAGGGGCTGAAGGATGCCCAGAAGGTACCCCATTGT
ATGGGATCTGATCTGGGGCCTCGGTGCACATGCTTTACATGTGTTTAGTCGAGGTTAAAAAAACGTCTAG
GCCCCCCGAACCACGGGGACGTGGTTTTCCTTTGAAAAACACGATGATAATATGGCCACAACCATGGGGG
ATCCGGTGAGCAAGGGCGAGGAGCTGTTCACCGGGGTGGTGCCCATCCTGGTCGAGCTGGACGGCGACGT
AAACGGCCACAAGTTCAGCGTGTCCGGCGAGGGCGAGGGCGATGCCACCTACGGCAAGCTGACCCTGAAG
TTCATCTGCACCACCGGCAAGCTGCCCGTGCCCTGGCCCACCCTCGTGACCACCCTGACCTACGGCGTGC
AGTGCTTCAGCCGCTACCCCGACCACATGAAGCAGCACGACTTCTTCAAGTCCGCCATGCCCGAAGGCTA
CGTCCAGGAGCGCACCATCTTCTTCAAGGACGACGGCAACTACAAGACCCGCGCCGAGGTGAAGTTCGAG
GGCGACACCCTGGTGAACCGCATCGAGCTGAAGGGCATCGACTTCAAGGAGGACGGCAACATCCTGGGGC
ACAAGCTGGAGTACAACTACAACAGCCACAACGTCTATATCATGGCCGACAAGCAGAAGAACGGCATCAA
GGTGAACTTCAAGATCCGCCACAACATCGAGGACGGCAGCGTGCAGCTCGCCGACCACTACCAGCAGAAC
ACCCCCATCGGCGACGGCCCCGTGCTGCTGCCCGACAACCACTACCTGAGCACCCAGTCCAAGCTGAGCA
AAGACCCCAACGAGAAGCGCGATCACATGGTCCTGCTGGAGTTCGTGACCGCCGCCGGGATCACTCTCGG
CATGGACGAGCTGTACAAGTAATCTAGAGTCGAGGTACCGATGAATAGCTAAGGTCGAGGCCGCAGGTAA
GTATCAAGGTTACAAGACAGGTTTAAGGAGACCAATAGAAACTGGGCTTGTCGAGACAGAGAAGACTCTT
GCGTTTCTGATAGGCACCTATTGGTCTTACTGACATCCACTTTGCCTTTCTCTCCACAGGTGTCGACAAT
CAACCTCTGGATTACAAAATTTGTGAAAGATTGACTGGTATTCTTAACTATGTTGCTCCTTTTACGCTAT
GTGGATACGCTGCTTTAATGCCTTTGTATCATGCTATTGCTTCCCGTATGGCTTTCATTTTCTCCTCCTT
GTATAAATCCTGGTTGCTGTCTCTTTATGAGGAGTTGTGGCCCGTTGTCAGGCAACGTGGCGTGGTGTGC
ACTGTGTTTGCTGACGCAACCCCCACTGGTTGGGGCATTGCCACCACCTGTCAGCTCCTTTCCGGGACTT
TCGCTTTCCCCCTCCCTATTGCCACGGCGGAACTCATCGCCGCCTGCCTTGCCCGCTGCTGGACAGGGGC
TCGGCTGTTGGGCACTGACAATTCCGTGGTGTTGTCGGGGAAGCTGACGTCCTTTCCATGGCTGCTCGCC
TGTGTTGCCACCTGGATTCTGCGCGGGACGTCCTTCTGCTACGTCCCTTCGGCCCTCAATCCAGCGGACC
TTCCTTCCCGCGGCCTGCTGCCGGCTCTGCGGCCTCTTCCGCGTCTTCGCCTTCGCCCTCAGACGAGTCG
GATCTCCCTTTGGGCCGCCTCCCCGCCTGGAATTCGAGCTCGGTACGATCAGCCTCGACTGTGCCTTCTA
GTTGCCAGCCATCTGTTGTTTGCCCCTCCCCCGTGCCTTCCTTGACCCTGGAAGGTGCCACTCCCACTGT
CCTTTCCTAATAAAATGAGGAAATTGCATCGCATTGTCTGAGTAGGTGTCATTCTATTCTGGGGGGTGGG
GTGGGGCAGGACAGCAAGGGGGAGGATTGGGAAGACAATAGCAGGCCAGCTTTTGTTCCCTTTAGGGTTA
ATTGCGCGCTTGGCGCTAATCATGGTCATAGCTGTTTCCACTCCTCAGGTGCAGGCTGCCTATCAGAAGG
TGGTGGCTGGTGTGGCCAATGCCCTGGCTCACAAATACCACTGAGATCTTTTTCCCTCTGCCAAAAATTA
TGGGGACATCATGAAGCCCCTTGAGCATCTGACTTCTGGCTAATAAAGGAAATTTATTTTCATTGCAATA
GTGTGTTGGAATTTTTTGTGTCTCTCACTCGGAAGGACATATGGGAGGGCAAATCATTTAAAACATCAGA
ATGAGTATTTGGTTTAGAGTTTGGCAACATATGCCATATGCTGGCTGCCATGAACAAAGGTGGCTATAAA
GAGGTCATCAGTATATGAAACAGCCCCCTGCTGTCCATTCCTTATTCCATAGAAAAGCCTTGACTTGAGG
TTAGATTTTTTTTTATATTTTGTTTGTGTTATTTTTTTCTTTAACATCCCTAAAATTTTCCTTACATGTT
TTACTAGCCAGATTTTTCCTCCTCTCCTGACTACTCCCAGTCATAGCTGTCCCTCTTCTCTTATGAAGAT
CCCTCGACCTGCAGCCCAAGCTTGGCGTAATCATGGTCATAGCTGTTTCCTGTGTGAAATTGTTATCCGC
TCACAATTCCACACAACATACGAGCCGGAAGCATAAAGTGTAAAGCCTGGGGTGCCTAATGAGTGAGCTA
ACTCACATTAATTGCGTTGCGCTCACTGCCCGCTTTCCAGTCGGGAAACCTGTCGTGCCAGCGGATCCGC
ATCTCAATTAGTCAGCAACCATAGTCCCGCCCCTAACTCCGCCCATCCCGCCCCTAACTCCGCCCAGTTC
CGCCCATTCTCCGCCCCATGGCTGACTAATTTTTTTTATTTATGCAGAGGCCGAGGCCGCCTCGGCCTCT
GAGCTATTCCAGAAGTAGTGAGGAGGCTTTTTTGGAGGCCTAGGCTTTTGCAAAAAGCTAACTTGTTTAT
TGCAGCTTATAATGGTTACAAATAAAGCAATAGCATCACAAATTTCACAAATAAAGCATTTTTTTCACTG
CATTCTAGTTGTGGTTTGTCCAAACTCATCAATGTATCTTATCATGTCTGGATCCGCTGCATTAATGAAT
CGGCCAACGCGCGGGGAGAGGCGGTTTGCGTATTGGGCGCTCTTCCGCTTCCTCGCTCACTGACTCGCTG
CGCTCGGTCGTTCGGCTGCGGCGAGCGGTATCAGCTCACTCAAAGGCGGTAATACGGTTATCCACAGAAT
CAGGGGATAACGCAGGAAAGAACATGTGAGCAAAAGGCCAGCAAAAGGCCAGGAACCGTAAAAAGGCCGC
GTTGCTGGCGTTTTTCCATAGGCTCCGCCCCCCTGACGAGCATCACAAAAATCGACGCTCAAGTCAGAGG
TGGCGAAACCCGACAGGACTATAAAGATACCAGGCGTTTCCCCCTGGAAGCTCCCTCGTGCGCTCTCCTG
TTCCGACCCTGCCGCTTACCGGATACCTGTCCGCCTTTCTCCCTTCGGGAAGCGTGGCGCTTTCTCAATG
CTCACGCTGTAGGTATCTCAGTTCGGTGTAGGTCGTTCGCTCCAAGCTGGGCTGTGTGCACGAACCCCCC
GTTCAGCCCGACCGCTGCGCCTTATCCGGTAACTATCGTCTTGAGTCCAACCCGGTAAGACACGACTTAT
CGCCACTGGCAGCAGCCACTGGTAACAGGATTAGCAGAGCGAGGTATGTAGGCGGTGCTACAGAGTTCTT
GAAGTGGTGGCCTAACTACGGCTACACTAGAAGGACAGTATTTGGTATCTGCGCTCTGCTGAAGCCAGTT
ACCTTCGGAAAAAGAGTTGGTAGCTCTTGATCCGGCAAACAAACCACCGCTGGTAGCGGTGGTTTTTTTG
TTTGCAAGCAGCAGATTACGCGCAGAAAAAAAGGATCTCAAGAAGATCCTTTGATCTTTTCTACGGGGTC
TGACGCTCAGTGGAACGAAAACTCACGTTAAGGGATTTTGGTCATGAGATTATCAAAAAGGATCTTCACC
TAGATCCTTTTAAATTAAAAATGAAGTTTTAAATCAATCTAAAGTATATATGAGTAAACTTGGTCTGACA
GTTACCAATGCTTAATCAGTGAGGCACCTATCTCAGCGATCTGTCTATTTCGTTCATCCATAGTTGCCTG
ACTCCCCGTCGTGTAGATAACTACGATACGGGAGGGCTTACCATCTGGCCCCAGTGCTGCAATGATACCG
CGAGACCCACGCTCACCGGCTCCAGATTTATCAGCAATAAACCAGCCAGCCGGAAGGGCCGAGCGCAGAA
GTGGTCCTGCAACTTTATCCGCCTCCATCCAGTCTATTAATTGTTGCCGGGAAGCTAGAGTAAGTAGTTC
GCCAGTTAATAGTTTGCGCAACGTTGTTGCCATTGCTACAGGCATCGTGGTGTCACGCTCGTCGTTTGGT
ATGGCTTCATTCAGCTCCGGTTCCCAACGATCAAGGCGAGTTACATGATCCCCCATGTTGTGCAAAAAAG
CGGTTAGCTCCTTCGGTCCTCCGATCGTTGTCAGAAGTAAGTTGGCCGCAGTGTTATCACTCATGGTTAT
GGCAGCACTGCATAATTCTCTTACTGTCATGCCATCCGTAAGATGCTTTTCTGTGACTGGTGAGTACTCA
ACCAAGTCATTCTGAGAATAGTGTATGCGGCGACCGAGTTGCTCTTGCCCGGCGTCAATACGGGATAATA
CCGCGCCACATAGCAGAACTTTAAAAGTGCTCATCATTGGAAAACGTTCTTCGGGGCGAAAACTCTCAAG
GATCTTACCGCTGTTGAGATCCAGTTCGATGTAACCCACTCGTGCACCCAACTGATCTTCAGCATCTTTT
ACTTTCACCAGCGTTTCTGGGTGAGCAAAAACAGGAAGGCAAAATGCCGCAAAAAAGGGAATAAGGGCGA
CACGGAAATGTTGAATACTCATACTCTTCCTTTTTCAATATTATTGAAGCATTTATCAGGGTTATTGTCT
CATGAGCGGATACATATTTGAATGTATTTAGAAAAATAAACAAATAGGGGTTCCGCGCACATTTCCCCGA
AAAGTGCCACCTG
