>Addgene plasmid #32480 | CAG::PSAML141F,Y115F:GlyR-IRES-GFP | addgene partial sequence | sequence record 41573 | WPRE-R 5'-CATAGCGTAAAAGGAGCAACA-3'
AATTTTGTAATCCAGAGGTTGATTGTCGACACCTGTGGAGAGAAAGGCAAAGTGGATGTCAGTAAGACCA
ATAGGTGCCTATCAGAAACGCAAGAGTCTTCTCTGTCTCGACAAGCCCAGTTTCTATTGGTCTCCTTAAA
CCTGTCTTGTAACCTTGATACTTACCTGCGGCCTCGACCTTAGCTATTCATCGGTACCTCGACTCTAGAT
TACTTGTACAGCTCGTCCATGCCGAGAGTGATCCCGGCGGCGGTCACGAACTCCAGCAGGACCATGTGAT
CGCGCTTCTCGTTGGGGTCTTTGCTCAGCTTGGACTGGGTGCTCAGGTAGTGGTTGTCGGGCAGCAGCAC
GGGGCCGTCGCCGATGGGGGTGTTCTGCTGGTAGTGGTCGGCGAGCTGCACGCTGCCGTCCTCGATGTTG
TGGCGGATCTTGAAGTTCACCTTGATGCCGTTCTTCTGCTTGTCGGCCATGATATAGACGTTGTGGCTGT
TGTAGTTGTACTCCAGCTTGTGCCCCAGGATGTTGCCGTCCTCCTTGAAGTCGATGCCCTTCAGCTCGAT
GCGGTTCACCAGGGTGTCGCCCTCGAACTTCACCTCGGCGCGGGTCTTGTAGTTGCCGTCGTCCTTGAAG
AAGATGGTGCGCTCCTGGACGTAGCCTTCGGGCATGGCGGACTTGAAGAAGTCGTGCTGCTTCATGTGGT
CGGGGTAGCGGCTGAAGCACTGCACGCCGTAGGTCAGGGTGGTCACGAGGGTGGGCCAGGGCACGGGCAG
CTTGCCGGTGGTGCAGA
