>Addgene plasmid #32480 | CAG::PSAML141F,Y115F:GlyR-IRES-GFP | addgene partial sequence | sequence record 42554 | pCAGGS5 5'-ggttcggcttctggcgtgtgacc-3'
TGCCTTCTTCTTTTTCCTACAGCTCCTGGGCAACGTGCTGGTTATTGTGCTGTCTCATCATTTTGGCAAA
GAATTCGGTACCGCGGGCCCGGCGCGCCAGCTGGATATCTCCGGACCCGGGCTAGCAAGCTTGAATTCAC
CATGCGCTGTTCTCCAGGCGGCGTGTGGCTCGCCCTGGCTGCTTCCCTTCTGCACGTTAGCCTGCAGGGT
GAGTTCCAGCGCAAACTGTATAAGGAGCTTGTTAAGAATTATAACCCCCTGGAGCGGCCGGTCGCAAATG
ATTCCCAGCCACTGACAGTGTACTTCAGCCTCTCCTTGCTGCAGATCATGGACGTGGATGAAAAGAACCA
GGTGCTGACCACTAATATTTGGTTGCAGATGTCCTGGACCGATCACTACTTGCAGTGGAATGTGAGCGAA
TACCCAGGTGTAAAGACTGTAAGATTCCCTGACGGCCAAATCTGGAAACCAGATATCCTGCTGTTCAACA
GCGCAGACGAAAGGTTTGATGCAACATTTCACACCAACGTGTTGGTCAATTCTTCAGGCCACTGCCAGTA
CTTCCCCCCTGGAATCTTCAAGTCCTCATGCTATATCGACGTCCGCTGGTTTCCCTTCGACGTCCAGCAC
TGCAAACTCAAATTCGGGAGCTGGAGCTACGGCGGATGGAGCCTGGATCTGCAAATGCAGGAGGCTGACA
TC
